Addgene plasmid #152873: pGBW-m4134273
Purpose: Mammalian expression plasmid for SARS-CoV-2 ORF3a protein
Depositing lab: Ginkgo Bioworks & Benjie Chen. Depositing organization: Ginkgo Bioworks.
Backbone
  Vector backbone: pTwist_CMV_6
  Backbone size w/o insert (bp): 4180
  Vector type: Mammalian Expression
Growth in bacteria
  Bacterial resistance: Ampicillin, 100 μg/mL
  Growth temperature: 37°C
  Growth strain: DH5alpha
  Copy number: High Copy
Gene/Insert
  Gene/Insert name: SARS-CoV-2 ORF3a protein
  Species: Severe acute respiratory syndrome coronavirus 2
  Insert size (bp): 821
  Mutation: wt
  Entrez Gene: ORF3a (a.k.a. GU280_gp03)
  Promoter: CMV
  Tag / fusion protein: Cleavable TEV;TapTag (C terminal on backbone)
  Cloning method: Unknown
Resource information
  A portion of this plasmid was derived from a plasmid made by: GinkgoBioworks
Depositor comments: NCBI reference sequence: YP_009724391.1
How to cite: pGBW-m4134273 was a gift from Ginkgo Bioworks & Benjie Chen (Addgene plasmid # 152873 ; http://n2t.net/addgene:152873 ; RRID:Addgene_152873)
