[The description below was written by a language model from this plasmid's Addgene catalogue record and pLannotate feature annotations shown in this document.]
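Description:
pGBW-m4134273 is a mammalian expression plasmid built on the pTwist_CMV_6 backbone that carries the wild-type SARS-CoV-2 ORF3a coding sequence. It is propagated in E. coli as a high-copy plasmid through a ColE1/pUC-type origin and selected with ampicillin via a full-length β-lactamase gene. A short additional β-lactamase fragment is also annotated and appears to be a backbone remnant. The deposited full sequence is 5,589 nt, somewhat larger than the sum of the catalogued backbone and insert sizes. The difference may reflect the tag region, though the record does not explain it.

Expression is driven by the human cytomegalovirus immediate-early enhancer and promoter. The feature table annotates the promoter as a CMV fragment plus a truncated CMVd2-type core, lying just upstream of the ORF across the circular junction. ORF3a is a viroporin implicated in lysosomal virion egress and in blocking autophagosome–lysosome fusion. It is fused at its C terminus to a backbone-encoded, TEV-cleavable "TapTag". The annotated myosin light chain kinase fragment and Staphylococcus aureus protein A fragment downstream of the ORF are consistent with a classical tandem affinity purification tag, in which a calmodulin-binding peptide and IgG-binding domains flank a protease site. An SV40 polyadenylation signal follows the cassette, although it is annotated on the reverse strand.

The expression unit is bracketed by β-globin insulator elements, T7 and rrnG transcription terminators and a synthetic poly(A) signal, which help isolate it from read-through transcription elsewhere in the plasmid. No mammalian selection marker is annotated, so the plasmid suits transient transfection. Likely uses include ORF3a expression, localisation or function studies, and affinity purification of ORF3a with host binding partners.
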