Features (pLannotate 1.2.2; 18 found; start..end, strand, type, name):
      5..829     +  CDS            AP3A_SARS2: Experimental evidence at protein level: Swiss-Prot protein existence level 1. Plays a role in virus egress via lysosomal trafficking (PubMed:33157038, PubMed:33422265). Forms homotetrameric ion channels (viroporin) localized at endosomes and lysosomes, that may induce deacidification of lysosomes thereby allowing safe virion egress through lysosomal trafficking (By similarity) (PubMed:33157038, PubMed:33422265). Also blocks formation of autolysosomes through binding and sequestering host TMUB1/HOPS on late endosomes. This prevents fusion of autophagosomes with lysosomes, disrupting autophagy a
    884..961     +  CDS            MYLK2 (fragment): MYLK2_HUMAN - Experimental evidence at protein level: Swiss-Prot protein existence level 1. Implicated in the level of global muscle contraction and cardiac function. Phosphorylates a specific serine in the N-terminus of a myosin light chain. From Homo sapiens (Human).
   1043..1393    +  CDS            spa (fragment): SPA_STAAU - Experimental evidence at protein level: Swiss-Prot protein existence level 1. Plays a role in the inhibition of the host innate and adaptive immune responses. Possesses five immunoglobulin-binding domains that capture both the fragment crystallizable region (Fc region) and the Fab region (part of Ig that identifies antigen) of immunoglobulins (By similarity). In turn, Staphylococcus aureus is protected from phagocytic killing via inhibition of Ig Fc region. In addition, the host elicited B-cell response is prevented due to a decrease of antibody-secreting cell proliferation that en
   1458..1579    -  polyA_signal   SV40 poly(A) signal: SV40 polyadenylation signal
   1602..1671    -  CDS            large T antigen (fragment): large T antigen from SV40 (simian virus 40)
   1694..1740    +  terminator     T7 terminator: transcription terminator for bacteriophage T7 RNA polymerase
   1770..1906    +  terminator     rrnG terminator: transcription terminator from the E. coli ribosomal RNA rrnG operon (Albrechtsen et al., 1991)
   1951..2022    +  misc_feature   3' β-globin insulator: insulator downstream of the human β-globin locus (Farrell et al., 2002)
   2248..2836    -  rep_origin     ori: high-copy-number ColE1/pMB1/pBR322/pUC origin of replication
   3008..3072    -  CDS            bla(M) (fragment): β-lactamase lacking the signal sequence; bla(M); allows cytosolic expression of β-lactamase
   3582..4442    +  CDS            AmpR: β-lactamase; bla; confers resistance to ampicillin, carbenicillin, and related antibiotics
   4455..4591    +  terminator     rrnG terminator: transcription terminator from the E. coli ribosomal RNA rrnG operon (Albrechtsen et al., 1991)
   4743..4814    +  misc_feature   5' β-globin insulator: insulator upstream of the human β-globin locus (Farrell et al., 2002)
   4819..4865    -  terminator     T7 terminator: transcription terminator for bacteriophage T7 RNA polymerase
   4883..4931    -  polyA_signal   poly(A) signal: synthetic polyadenylation signal
   5012..5315    +  enhancer       CMV enhancer: human cytomegalovirus immediate early enhancer
   5388..5405    -  promoter       CMV promoter (fragment): human cytomegalovirus (CMV) immediate early promoter
   5468..5519    +  promoter       CMVd2 promoter: truncated human cytomegalovirus (CMV) immediate early promoter that yields moderately reduced expression relative to the full-length promoter
>Addgene plasmid #152873 | pGBW-m4134273 | depositor full sequence | sequence record 295885 | Full Sequence
CACCATGGATCTGTTTATGCGTATATTCACCATCGGCACGGTTACATTGAAGCAAGGGGAAATTAAAGAC
GCAACTCCCAGTGACTTCGTACGGGCGACCGCTACAATTCCGATCCAGGCCAGCCTCCCTTTTGGATGGC
TTATCGTCGGCGTGGCCCTACTGGCTGTGTTTCAGTCGGCATCAAAGATAATCACTCTGAAAAAGCGATG
GCAGTTAGCCCTTAGCAAAGGTGTGCACTTCGTATGCAATTTGCTGCTCCTGTTCGTCACCGTTTATTCC
CATCTGCTCCTGGTGGCTGCCGGATTGGAGGCACCATTTTTATACCTATACGCCCTCGTGTATTTTCTGC
AATCTATTAACTTCGTCCGCATTATCATGAGACTCTGGCTCTGTTGGAAGTGCAGGTCTAAAAATCCCTT
GTTATATGATGCCAACTACTTCCTGTGTTGGCACACTAACTGCTATGACTACTGTATTCCATACAATTCA
GTTACCTCCAGTATAGTGATCACATCTGGGGATGGTACGACTTCGCCTATTTCCGAGCATGACTATCAGA
TCGGCGGGTACACAGAAAAGTGGGAGAGCGGAGTCAAGGATTGCGTGGTGCTTCACTCCTATTTCACCAG
TGACTACTACCAGCTTTATAGCACACAACTTTCAACAGACACCGGCGTGGAGCATGTGACTTTTTTCATT
TATAATAAAATCGTTGATGAACCGGAGGAACACGTTCAGATACACACTATCGACGGCAGCTCTGGTGTCG
TCAACCCTGTTATGGAGCCCATTTACGATGAACCAACGACCACAACATCTGTACCTCTGGAAAACCTTTA
CTTTCAGTCGGGACGGCGAATCCCGGGGCTGATAAATCCCTGGAAAAGGAGATGGAAGAAGAACTTTATT
GCAGTGTCTGCGGCTAACCGGTTCAAAAAGATCAGTTCAAGCGGCGCCCTAGATTACGACATTCCTACGA
CCGCCTCCGAGAATCTCTATTTCCAGGGTGAATTTGGCTTGGCACAACATGACGAGGCCGTCGATAACAA
GTTTAATAAAGAACAGCAGAACGCTTTCTATGAGATCCTTCACTTACCAAATCTGAACGAAGAGCAACGC
AACGCTTTCATTCAGAGCCTGAAAGACGATCCCTCGCAGTCTGCAAATCTCCTGGCCGAAGCCAAGAAGC
TGAATGACGCACAGGCTCCAAAAGTTGATAACAAGTTTAACAAGGAGCAGCAGAATGCTTTCTACGAGAT
ATTGCACCTTCCTAATCTGAATGAGGAACAAAGAAATGCATTTATCCAGTCCCTAAAAGACGATCCATCA
CAGAGTGCCAACCTGCTTGCGGAAGCCAAAAAGCTCAATGATGCCCAGGCCCCGAAAGTAGACGCGAACC
ATCAATAAGCTAGCTTGACTGACTGAGATACAGCGTACCTTCAGCTCACAGACATGATAAGATACATTGA
TGAGTTTGGACAAACCACAACTAGAATGCAGTGAAAAAAATGCTTTATTTGTGAAATTTGTGATGCTATT
GCTTTATTTGTAACCATTATAAGCTGCAATAAACAAGTTAACAACAACAATTGCATTCATTTTATGTTTC
AGGTTCAGGGGGAGGTGTGGGAGGTTTTTTAAAGCAAGTAAAACCTCTACAAATGTGGTATTGGCCCATC
TCTATCGGTATCGTAGCATAACCCCTTGGGGCCTCTAAACGGGTCTTGAGGGGTTTTTTGTGCCCCTCGG
GCCGGATTGCTATCTACCGGCATTGGCGCAGAAAAAAATGCCTGATGCGACGCTGCGCGTCTTATACTCC
CACATATGCCAGATTCAGCAACGGATACGGCTTCCCCAACTTGCCCACTTCCATACGTGTCCTCCTTACC
AGAAATTTATCCTTAAGGTCGTCAGCTATCCTGCAGGCGATCTCTCGATTTCGATCAAGACATTCCTTTA
ATGGTCTTTTCTGGACACCACTAGGGGTCAGAAGTAGTTCATCAAACTTTCTTCCCTCCCTAATCTCATT
GGTTACCTTGGGCTATCGAAACTTAATTAACCAGTCAAGTCAGCTACTTGGCGAGATCGACTTGTCTGGG
TTTCGACTACGCTCAGAATTGCGTCAGTCAAGTTCGATCTGGTCCTTGCTATTGCACCCGTTCTCCGATT
ACGAGTTTCATTTAAATCATGTGAGCAAAAGGCCAGCAAAAGGCCAGGAACCGTAAAAAGGCCGCGTTGC
TGGCGTTTTTCCATAGGCTCCGCCCCCCTGACGAGCATCACAAAAATCGACGCTCAAGTCAGAGGTGGCG
AAACCCGACAGGACTATAAAGATACCAGGCGTTTCCCCCTGGAAGCTCCCTCGTGCGCTCTCCTGTTCCG
ACCCTGCCGCTTACCGGATACCTGTCCGCCTTTCTCCCTTCGGGAAGCGTGGCGCTTTCTCATAGCTCAC
GCTGTAGGTATCTCAGTTCGGTGTAGGTCGTTCGCTCCAAGCTGGGCTGTGTGCACGAACCCCCCGTTCA
GCCCGACCGCTGCGCCTTATCCGGTAACTATCGTCTTGAGTCCAACCCGGTAAGACACGACTTATCGCCA
CTGGCAGCAGCCACTGGTAACAGGATTAGCAGAGCGAGGTATGTAGGCGGTGCTACAGAGTTCTTGAAGT
GGTGGCCTAACTACGGCTACACTAGAAGAACAGTATTTGGTATCTGCGCTCTGCTGAAGCCAGTTACCTT
CGGAAAAAGAGTTGGTAGCTCTTGATCCGGCAAACAAACCACCGCTGGTAGCGGTGGTTTTTTTGTTTGC
AAGCAGCAGATTACGCGCAGAAAAAAAGGATCTCAAGAAGATCCTTTGATCTTTTCTACGGGGTCTGACG
CTCAGTGGAACGAAAACTCACGTTAAGGGATTTTGGTCATGAGATTATCAAAAAGGATCTTCACCTAGAT
CCTTTTAAATTAAAAATGAAGTTTTAAATCAATCTAAAGTATATATGAGTAAACTTGGTCTGACAGTTAC
CAATGCTTAATCAGTGAGGCACCTATCTCAGCGATCTGTCTATTTCGTTCATCCATAGTTGCATTTAAAT
TTCCGAACTCTCCAAGGCCCTCGTCGGAAAATCTTCAAACCTTTCGTCCGATCCATCTTGCAGGCTACCT
CTCGAACGAACTATCGCAAGTCTCTTGGCCGGCCTTGCGCCTTGGCTATTGCTTGGCAGCGCCTATCGCC
AGGTATTACTCCAATCCCGAATATCCGAGATCGGGATCACCCGAGAGAAGTTCAACCTACATCCTCAATC
CCGATCTATCCGAGATCCGAGGAATATCGAAATCGGGGCGCGCCTGGTGTACCGAGAACGATCCTCTCAG
TGCGAGTCTCGACGATCCATATCGTTGCTTGGCAGTCAGCCAGTCGGAATCCAGCTTGGGACCCAGGAAG
TCCAATCGTCAGATATTGTACTCAAGCCTGGTCACGGCAGCGTACCGATCTGTTTAAACCTAGATATTGA
TAGTCTGATCGGTCAACGTATAATCGAGTCCTAGCTTTTGCAAACATCTATCAAGAGACAGGATCAGCAG
GAGGCTTTCGCATGAGTATTCAACATTTCCGTGTCGCCCTTATTCCCTTTTTTGCGGCATTTTGCCTTCC
TGTTTTTGCTCACCCAGAAACGCTGGTGAAAGTAAAAGATGCTGAAGATCAGTTGGGTGCGCGAGTGGGT
TACATCGAACTGGATCTCAACAGCGGTAAGATCCTTGAGAGTTTTCGCCCCGAAGAACGCTTTCCAATGA
TGAGCACTTTTAAAGTTCTGCTATGTGGCGCGGTATTATCCCGTATTGACGCCGGGCAAGAGCAACTCGG
TCGCCGCATACACTATTCTCAGAATGACTTGGTTGAGTATTCACCAGTCACAGAAAAGCATCTTACGGAT
GGCATGACAGTAAGAGAATTATGCAGTGCTGCCATAACCATGAGTGATAACACTGCGGCCAACTTACTTC
TGACAACGATTGGAGGACCGAAGGAGCTAACCGCTTTTTTGCACAACATGGGGGATCATGTAACTCGCCT
TGATCGTTGGGAACCGGAGCTGAATGAAGCCATACCAAACGACGAGCGTGACACCACGATGCCTGTAGCA
ATGGCAACAACCTTGCGTAAACTATTAACTGGCGAACTACTTACTCTAGCTTCCCGGCAACAGTTGATAG
ACTGGATGGAGGCGGATAAAGTTGCAGGACCACTTCTGCGCTCGGCCCTTCCGGCTGGCTGGTTTATTGC
TGATAAATCTGGAGCCGGTGAGCGTGGGTCTCGCGGTATCATTGCAGCACTGGGGCCAGATGGTAAGCCC
TCCCGTATCGTAGTTATCTACACGACGGGGAGTCAGGCAACTATGGATGAACGAAATAGACAGATCGCTG
AGATAGGTGCCTCACTGATTAAGCATTGGTAACCGATTCTAGGTGCATTGGCGCAGAAAAAAATGCCTGA
TGCGACGCTGCGCGTCTTATACTCCCACATATGCCAGATTCAGCAACGGATACGGCTTCCCCAACTTGCC
CACTTCCATACGTGTCCTCCTTACCAGAAATTTATCCTTAAGATCCCGAATCGTTTAAACTCGACTCTGG
CTCTATCGAATCTCCGTCGTTTCGAGCTTACGCGAACAGCCGTGGCGCTCATTTGCTCGTCGGGCATCGA
ATCTCGTCAGCTATCGTCAGCTTACCTTTTTGGCAGCGATCGCGGCTCCCGACATCTTGGACCATTAGCT
CCACAGGTATCTTCTTCCCTCTAGTGGTCATAACAGCAGCTTCAGCTACCTCTCAATTCAAAAAACCCCT
CAAGACCCGTTTAGAGGCCCCAAGGGGTTATGCTATCAATCGTTGCGTTACACACACAAAAAACCAACAC
ACATCCATCTTCGATGGATAGCGATTTTATTATCTAACTGCTGATCGAGTGTAGCCAGATCTAGTAATCA
ATTACGGGGTCATTAGTTCATAGCCCATATATGGAGTTCCGCGTTACATAACTTACGGTAAATGGCCCGC
CTGGCTGACCGCCCAACGACCCCCGCCCATTGACGTCAATAATGACGTATGTTCCCATAGTAACGCCAAT
AGGGACTTTCCATTGACGTCAATGGGTGGAGTATTTACGGTAAACTGCCCACTTGGCAGTACATCAAGTG
TATCATATGCCAAGTACGCCCCCTATTGACGTCAATGACGGTAAATGGCCCGCCTGGCATTATGCCCAGT
ACATGACCTTATGGGACTTTCCTACTTGGCAGTACATCTACGTATTAGTCATCGCTATTACCATGCTGAT
GCGGTTTTGGCAGTACATCAATGGGCGTGGATAGCGGTTTGACTCACGGGGATTTCCAAGTCTCCACCCC
ATTGACGTCAATGGGAGTTTGTTTTGGCACCAAAATCAACGGGACTTTCCAAAATGTCGTAACAACTCCG
CCCCATTGACGCAAATGGGCGGTAGGCGTGTACGGTGGGAGGTCTATATAAGCAGAGCTGGTTTAGTGAA
CCGTCAGATCAGATCTTTGTCGATCCTACCATCCACTCGACACACCCGCCAGCGGCCGC
